>Addgene plasmid #23869 | pDONR223-PFKP | addgene full sequence | sequence record 343698 | Addgene NGS Result
CAAATAATGATTTTATTTTGACTGATAGTGACCTGTTCGTTGCAACAAATTGATGAGCAATGCTTTTTTA
TAATGCCAACTTTGTACAAAAAAGTTGGCATGGACGCGGACGACTCCCGGGCCCCCAAGGGCTCCTTGCG
GAAGTTCCTGGAGCACCTCTCCGGGGCCGGCAAGGCCATCGGCGTGCTGACCAGCGGCGGGGATGCTCAA
GGTATGAACGCTGCCGTCCGTGCCGTGGTGCGCATGGGTATCTACGTGGGGGCCAAGGTGTACTTCATCT
ACGAGGGCTACCAGGGCATGGTGGACGGAGGCTCAAACATCGCAGAGGCCGACTGGGAGAGTGTCTCCAG
CATCCTGCAAGTGGGCGGGACGATCATTGGCAGTGCGCGGTGCCAGGCCTTCCGCACGCGGGAAGGCCGC
CTGAAGGCTGCTTGCAACCTGCTGCAGCGCGGCATCACCAACCTGTGTGTGATCGGCGGGGACGGGAGCC
TCACCGGGGCCAACCTCTTCCGGAAGGAGTGGAGTGGGCTGCTGGAGGAGCTGGCCAGGAACGGCCAGAT
CGATAAGGAGGCCGTGCAGAAGTACGCCTACCTCAACGTGGTGGGCATGGTGGGCTCCATCGACAATGAT
TTCTGCGGCACCGACATGACCATCGGCACGGACTCCGCCCTGCACAGGATCATCGAGGTCGTCGACGCCA
TCATGACCACGGCCCAGAGCCACCAGAGGACCTTCGTTCTGGAGGTGATGGGACGACACTGTGGGTACCT
GGCCCTGGTGAGTGCCTTGGCCTGCGGTGCGGACTGGGTGTTCCTTCCAGAATCTCCACCAGAGGAAGGC
TGGGAGGAGCAGATGTGTGTCAAACTCTCGGAGAACCGTGCCCGGAAAAAAAGGCTGAATATTATTATTG
TGGCTGAAGGAGCAATTGATACCCAAAATAAACCCATCACCTCTGAGAAAATCAAAGAGCTTGTCGTCAC
GCAGCTGGGCTATGACACACGTGTGACCATCCTCGGGCACGTGCAGAGAGGAGGGACCCCTTCGGCATTC
GACAGGATCTTGGCCAGCCGCATGGGAGTGGAGGCAGTCATCGCCTTGCTAGAGGCCACCCCGGACACCC
CAGCTTGCGTCGTGTCACTGAACGGGAACCACGCCGTGCGCCTGCCGCTGATGGAGTGCGTGCAGATGAC
TCAGGATGTGCAGAAGGCGATGGACGAGAGGAGATTTCAAGATGCGGTTCGACTCCGAGGGAGGAGCTTT
GCGGGCAACCTGAACACCTACAAGCGACTTGCCATCAAGCTGCCGGATGATCAGATCCCAAAGACCAATT
GCAACGTAGCTGTCATCAACGTGGGGGCACCCGCGGCTGGGATGAACGCGGCCGTACGCTCAGCTGTGCG
CGTGGGCATTGCCGACGGCCACAGGATGCTCGCCATCTATGATGGCTTTGACGGCTTCGCCAAGGGCCAG
ATCAAAGAAATCGGCTGGACAGATGTCGGGGGCTGGACCGGCCAAGGAGGCTCCATTCTTGGGACAAAAC
GCGTTCTCCCGGGGAAGTACTTGGAAGAGATCGCCACACAGATGCGCACGCACAGCATCAACGCGCTGCT
GATCATCGGTGGATTCGAGGCCTACCTGGGACTCCTGGAGCTGTCAGCCGCCCGGGAGAAGCACGAGGAG
TTCTGTGTCCCCATGGTCATGGTTCCCGCTACTGTGTCCAACAATGTGCCGGGTTCCGATTTCAGCATCG
GGGCAGACACCGCCCTGAACACTATCACCGACACCTGCGACCGCATCAAGCAGTCCGCCAGCGGAACCAA
GCGGCGCGTGTTCATCATCGAGACCATGGGCGGCTACTGTGGCTACCTGGCCAACATGGGGGGGCTCGCG
GCTGGAGCTGATGCCGCATACATTTTCGAAGAGCCCTTCGACATCAGGGATCTGCAGTCCAACGTGGAGC
ACCTGACGGAGAAAATGAAGACCACCATCCAGAGAGGCCTTGTGCTCAGAAATGAGAGCTGCAGTGAAAA
CTACACCACCGACTTCATTTACCAGCTGTATTCAGAAGAGGGCAAAGGCGTGTTTGACTGCAGGAAGAAC
GTGCTGGGTCACATGCAGCAGGGTGGGGCACCCTCTCCATTTGATAGAAACTTTGGAACCAAAATCTCTG
CCAGAGCTATGGAGTGGATCACTGCAAAACTCAAGGAGGCCCGGGGCAGAGGAAAAAAATTTACCACCGA
TGATTCCATTTGTGTGCTGGGAATAAGCAAAAGAAACGTTATTTTTCAACCTGTGGCAGAGCTGAAGAAG
CAAACGGATTTTGAGCACAGGATTCCCAAAGAACAGTGGTGGCTCAAGCTACGGCCCCTCATGAAAATCC
TGGCCAAGTACAAGGCCAGCTATGACGTGTCGGACTCAGGCCAGCTGGAACATGTGCAGCCCTGGAGTGT
CTGCCCAACTTTCTTGTACAAAGTTGGCATTATAAGAAAGCATTGCTTATCAATTTGTTGCAACGAACAG
GTCACTATCAGTCAAAATAAAATCATTATTTGCCATCCAGCTGATATCCCCTATAGTGAGTCGTATTACA
TGGTCATAGCTGTTTCCTGGCAGCTCTGGCCCGTGTCTCAAAATCTCTGATGTTACATTGCACAAGATAA
AAATATATCATCATGCCTCCTCTAGACCAGCCAGGACAGAAATGCCTCGACTTCGCTGCTACCCAAGGTT
GCCGGGTGACGCACACCGTGGAAACGGATGAAGGCACGAACCCAGTGGACATAAGCCTGTTCGGTTCGTA
AGCTGTAATGCAAGTAGCGTATGCGCTCACGCAACTGGTCCAGAACCTTGACCGAACGCAGCGGTGGTAA
CGGCGCAGTGGCGGTTTTCATGGCTTGTTATGACTGTTTTTTTGGGGTACAGTCTATGCCTCGGGCATCC
AAGCAGCAAGCGCGTTACGCCGTGGGTCGATGTTTGATGTTATGGAGCAGCAACGATGTTACGCAGCAGG
GCAGTCGCCCTAAAACAAAGTTAAACATTATGAGGGAAGCGGTGATCGCCGAAGTATCGACTCAACTATC
AGAGGTAGTTGGCGTCATCGAGCGCCATCTCGAACCGACGTTGCTGGCCGTACATTTGTACGGCTCCGCA
GTGGATGGCGGCCTGAAGCCACACAGTGATATTGATTTGCTGGTTACGGTGACCGTAAGGCTTGATGAAA
CAACGCGGCGAGCTTTGATCAACGACCTTTTGGAAACTTCGGCTTCCCCTGGAGAGAGCGAGATTCTCCG
CGCTGTAGAAGTCACCATTGTTGTGCACGACGACATCATTCCGTGGCGTTATCCAGCTAAGCGCGAACTG
CAATTTGGAGAATGGCAGCGCAATGACATTCTTGCAGGTATCTTCGAGCCAGCCACGATCGACATTGATC
TGGCTATCTTGCTGACAAAAGCAAGAGAACATAGCGTTGCCTTGGTAGGTCCAGCGGCGGAGGAACTCTT
TGATCCGGTTCCTGAACAGGATCTATTTGAGGCGCTAAATGAAACCTTAACGCTATGGAACTCGCCGCCC
GACTGGGCTGGCGATGAGCGAAATGTAGTGCTTACGTTGTCCCGCATTTGGTACAGCGCAGTAACCGGCA
AAATCGCGCCGAAGGATGTCGCTGCCGACTGGGCAATGGAGCGCCTGCCGGCCCAGTATCAGCCCGTCAT
ACTTGAAGCTAGACAGGCTTATCTTGGACAAGAAGAAGATCGCTTGGCCTCGCGCGCAGATCAGTTGGAA
GAATTTGTCCACTACGTGAAAGGCGAGATCACCAAGGTAGTCGGCAAATAACCCTCGAGCCACCCATGAC
CAAAATCCCTTAACGTGAGTTACGCGTCGTTCCACTGAGCGTCAGACCCCGTAGAAAAGATCAAAGGATC
TTCTTGAGATCCTTTTTTTCTGCGCGTAATCTGCTGCTTGCAAACAAAAAAACCACCGCTACCAGCGGTG
GTTTGTTTGCCGGATCAAGAGCTACCAACTCTTTTTCCGAAGGTAACTGGCTTCAGCAGAGCGCAGATAC
CAAATACTGTTCTTCTAGTGTAGCCGTAGTTAGGCCACCACTTCAAGAACTCTGTAGCACCGCCTACATA
CCTCGCTCTGCTAATCCTGTTACCAGTGGCTGCTGCCAGTGGCGATAAGTCGTGTCTTACCGGGTTGGAC
TCAAGACGATAGTTACCGGATAAGGCGCAGCGGTCGGGCTGAACGGGGGGTTCGTGCACACAGCCCAGCT
TGGAGCGAACGACCTACACCGAACTGAGATACCTACAGCGTGAGCTATGAGAAAGCGCCACGCTTCCCGA
AGGGAGAAAGGCGGACAGGTATCCGGTAAGCGGCAGGGTCGGAACAGGAGAGCGCACGAGGGAGCTTCCA
GGGGGAAACGCCTGGTATCTTTATAGTCCTGTCGGGTTTCGCCACCTCTGACTTGAGCGTCGATTTTTGT
GATGCTCGTCAGGGGGGCGGAGCCTATGGAAAAACGCCAGCAACGCGGCCTTTTTACGGTTCCTGGCCTT
TTGCTGGCCTTTTGCTCACATGTTCTTTCCTGCGTTATCCCCTGATTCTGTGGATAACCGTATTACCGCC
TTTGAGTGAGCTGATACCGCTCGCCGCAGCCGAACGACCGAGCGCAGCGAGTCAGTGAGCGAGGAAGCGG
AAGAGCGCCCAATACGCAAACCGCCTCTCCCCGCGCGTTGGCCGATTCATTAATGCAGCTGGCACGACAG
GTTTCCCGACTGGAAAGCGGGCAGTGAGCGCAACGCAATTAATACGCGTACCGCTAGCCAGGAAGAGTTT
GTAGAAACGCAAAAAGGCCATCCGTCAGGATGGCCTTCTGCTTAGTTTGATGCCTGGCAGTTTATGGCGG
GCGTCCTGCCCGCCACCCTCCGGGCCGTTGCTTCACAACGTTCAAATCCGCTCCCGGCGGATTTGTCCTA
CTCAGGAGAGCGTTCACCGACAAACAACAGATAAAACGAAAGGCCCAGTCTTCCGACTGAGCCTTTCGTT
TTATTTGATGCCTGGCAGTTCCCTACTCTCGCGTTAACGCTAGCATGGATGTTTTCCCAGTCACGACGTT
GTAAAACGACGGCCAGTCTTAAGCTCGGGCCC
Features (pLannotate 1.2.2; 12 found; start..end, strand, type, name):
      2..97      +  protein_bind   attL3: mutant version of attL; recombination site for the Gateway® LR reaction LR Clonase™
    100..2451    +  CDS            PFKP: PFKAP_HUMAN - Also known as PFKF. Experimental evidence at protein level: Swiss-Prot protein existence level 1. Catalyzes the phosphorylation of D-fructose 6-phosphate to fructose 1,6-bisphosphate by ATP, the first committing step of glycolysis. From Homo sapiens (Human).
   2454..2552    -  protein_bind   attL2: mutant version of attL; recombination site for the Gateway® LR reaction LR Clonase™
   2570..2588    -  promoter       T7 promoter: promoter for bacteriophage T7 RNA polymerase
   2778..2801    +  promoter       Pc promoter (fragment): intI1 (promoter lies within the coding sequence); class 1 integron promoter
   2977..3033    +  CDS            GmR (fragment): gentamycin acetyltransferase; aacC1; confers resistance to gentamycin
   3040..3831    +  CDS            SmR: aminoglycoside adenylyltransferase (Murphy, 1985); aadA; confers resistance to spectinomycin and streptomycin
   3924..4512    +  rep_origin     ori: high-copy-number ColE1/pMB1/pBR322/pUC origin of replication
   4695..4787    +  CDS            lacI (fragment): lac repressor; lacI; The lac repressor binds to the lac operator to inhibit transcription in E. coli. This inhibition can be relieved by adding lactose or isopropyl-β-D-thiogalactopyranoside (IPTG).
   4842..4869    -  terminator     rrnB T2 terminator: transcription terminator T2 from the E. coli rrnB gene
   5001..5044    +  terminator     rrnB T1 terminator: Escherichia coli rrnB; transcription terminator T1 from the E. coli rrnB gene
   5091..5127    -  CDS            lacZα (fragment): LacZα fragment of β-galactosidase; lacZ fragment
