[The description below was written by a language model from this plasmid's Addgene catalogue record and pLannotate feature annotations shown in this document.]
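Description:
pDONR223-PFKP is a Gateway entry clone built on the Invitrogen pDONR223 donor backbone, carrying the human PFKP open reading frame (phosphofructokinase, platelet isoform), the enzyme that phosphorylates fructose 6-phosphate to fructose 1,6-bisphosphate in the first committed step of glycolysis. It is a bacterial propagation plasmid only. It replicates in E. coli from a high-copy ColE1/pUC-type origin and is selected with spectinomycin through the aadA (SmR) aminoglycoside adenylyltransferase gene, which sits downstream of a class 1 integron Pc promoter fragment and a remnant of a gentamicin resistance gene. The sequenced record is 5,142 nt. The listed backbone size of 5,005 bp refers to the empty donor vector, whose attP-flanked cassette is replaced when an ORF is recombined in.

The roughly 2.35 kb ORF is flanked by two attL recombination sites, annotated as attL3 and attL2 variants, so that an LR Clonase reaction can transfer it directionally into any compatible destination vector. The catalogue notes "1MM" in the mutation field, apparently one mismatch relative to the reference sequence, although the record does not specify its nature. The ORF lacks a stop codon by design, allowing in-frame fusion to a C-terminal epitope tag and stop codon supplied by the destination vector. No eukaryotic promoter is present; the only nearby promoter is a T7 promoter in reverse orientation beyond the downstream attL site, and rrnB T1/T2 terminators insulate the cassette. The depositors state that the plasmid should not be transfected directly, and point to a companion set of lentiviral destination vectors (pLX301 to pLX304) for expression in mammalian cells. It belongs to an ORF collection distributed as a kit and associated with a study of resistance to RAF inhibition.
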