Addgene plasmid #23869: pDONR223-PFKP
Depositing lab: William Hahn & David Root. Depositing organization: Dana-Farber Cancer Institute. Publication: COT drives resistance to RAF inhibition through MAP kinase pathway reactivation. Johannessen CM, Boehm JS, Kim SY, Thomas SR, Wardwell L, Johnson LA, Emery CM, Stransky N, Cogdill AP, Barretina J, Caponigro G, Hieronymus H, Murray RR, Salehi-Ashtiani K, Hill DE, Vidal M, Zhao JJ, Yang X, Alkan O, Kim S, Harris JL, Wilson CJ, Myer VE, Finan PM, Root DE, Roberts TM, Golub T, Flaherty KT, Dummer R, Weber BL, Sellers WR, Schlegel R, Wargo JA, Hahn WC, Garraway LA. Nature. 2010 Dec 16;468(7326):968-72. doi: 10.1038/nature09627 PubMed 21107320.
Backbone
  Vector backbone: pDONR223
  Backbone manufacturer: Invitrogen
  Backbone size w/o insert (bp): 5005
  Vector type: Gateway Donor vector
Growth in bacteria
  Bacterial resistance: Spectinomycin, 50 μg/mL
  Growth temperature: 37°C
  Growth strain: DH5alpha
  Copy number: High Copy
Gene/Insert
  Gene/Insert name: PFKP (alt name: phosphofructokinase, platelet)
  Species: H. sapiens (human)
  Insert size (bp): 2355
  Mutation: 1MM
  Entrez Gene: PFKP (a.k.a. ATP-PFK, PFK-C, PFK-P, PFKF)
  Cloning method: Gateway Cloning
  Sequencing primers: 5′ M13pUC-fwd; 3′ M13rev
Terms and licenses: Academic/Nonprofit Terms; Industry Terms: Not Available to Industry
Depositor comments: The ORF has no Stop codon. This design enables easy recombination into a destination vector to add an epitope tag of choice and Stop codon to the ORF. Do NOT use this plasmid directly for transfections. A set of 4 custom lentiviral vectors is available ( pLX301 (http://www.addgene.org/25895/) , pLX302 (http://www.addgene.org/25896/) , pLX303 (http://www.addgene.org/25897/) , pLX304 (http://www.addgene.org/25890/) ) to be used to express these ORFs in mammalian cells. These plasmids are not included in the kit and must be ordered separately.
How to cite: pDONR223-PFKP was a gift from William Hahn & David Root (Addgene plasmid # 23869 ; http://n2t.net/addgene:23869 ; RRID:Addgene_23869)
