>Addgene plasmid #23869 | pDONR223-PFKP | addgene partial sequence | sequence record 29653 | 23869 with M13pUC-fwd
AGCTCGGGCCAATAATGATTTTATTTTGACTGATAGTGACCTGTTCGTTGCAACAAATTGATGAGCAATG
CTTTTTTATAATGCCAACTTTGTACAAAAAAGTTGGCATGGACGCGGACGACTCCCGGGCCCCCAAGGGC
TCCTTGCGGAAGTTCCTGGAGCACCTCTCCGGGGCCGGCAAGGCCATCGGCGTGCTGACCAGCGGCGGGG
ATGCTCAAGGTATGAACGCTGCCGTCCGTGCCGTGGTGCGCATGGGTATCTACGTGGGGGCCAAGGTGTA
CTTCATCTACGAGGGCTACCAGGGCATGGTGGACGGAGGCTCAAACATCGCAGAGGCCGACTGGGAGAGT
GTCTCCAGCATCCTGCAAGTGGGCGGGACGATCATTGGCAGTGCGCGGTGCCAGGCCTTCCGCACGCGGG
AAGGCCGCCTGAAGGCTGCTTGCAACCTGCTGCAGCGCGGCATCACCAACCTGTGTGTGATCGGCGGGGA
CGGGAGCCTCACCGGGGCCAACCTCTTCCGGAAGGAGTGGAGTGGGCTGCTGGAGGAGCTGGCCAGGAAC
GGCCAGATCGATAAGGAGGCCGTGCAGAAGTACGCCTACCTCAACGTGGTGGGCATGGTGGGCTCCATCG
ACAATGATTTCTGCGGCACCGACATGACCATCGGCACGGACTCCGCCCTGCACAGGATCATCGAGGTCGT
CGACGCCAT
