>Addgene plasmid #23869 | pDONR223-PFKP | addgene partial sequence | sequence record 117884 | M13-Rev 5'-CAGGAAACAGCTATGACC-3'
AATAATGATTTTATTTTGACTGATAGTGACCTGTTCGTTGCAACAAATTGATAAGCAATGCTTTCTTATA
ATGCCAACTTTGTACAAGAAAGTTGGGCAGACACTCCAGGGCTGCACATGTTCCAGCTGGCCTGAGTCCG
ACACGTCATAGCTGGCCTTGTACTTGGCCAGGATTTTCATGAGGGGCCGTAGCTTGAGCCACCACTGTTC
TTTGGGAATCCTGTGCTCAAAATCCGTTTGCTTCTTCAGCTCTGCCACAGGTTGAAAAATAACGTTTCTT
TTGCTTATTCCCAGCACACAAATGGAATCATCGGTGGTAAATTTTTTTCCTCTGCCCCGGGCCTCCTTGA
GTTTTGCAGTGATCCACTCCATAGCTCTGGCAGAGATTTTGGTTCCAAAGTTTCTATCAAATGGAGAGGG
TGCCCCACCCTGCTGCATGTGACCCAGCACGTTCTTCCTGCAGTCAAACACGCCTTTGCCCTCTTCTGAA
TACAGCTGGTAAATGAAGTCGGTGGTGTAGTTTTCACTGCAGCTCTCATTTCTGAGCACAAGGCCTCTCT
GGATGGTGGTCTTCATTTTCTCCGTCAGGTGCTCCACGTTGGACTGCAGATCCCTGATGTCGAAGGGCTC
TTCGAAAATGTATGCGGCATCAGCTCCAGCCGCGAGCCCCCCCATGTTGGCCAGGTAGCCACAGTAGCCG
CCCATGGTCTCGATGATGAACACGCGCCGCTTGGTTCCGCTGGCGGACTGCTTGATGCGGTCGCAGGTGT
CGGTGATAGTGTTCAGGGCGGTGTCTGCCCCGATGCTGAAATCGGAACCCGGCACATTGTTGGACACAGT
AGCGGGAACCATGACCATGGGGACACAGAACTCCTCGTGCTTCTCCCGGGCGGCTGACAGCTCCAGGAGT
CCCAGGTAGGCCTCGAATCC
